>Addgene plasmid #238783 | PINK1-LgBiT Vector | addgene full sequence | sequence record 479818 | Addgene NGS Result
AAGACGCGTGACGTCGGCAGTGAAAAAAATGCTTTATTTGTGAAATTTGTGATGCTATTGCTTTATTTGT
AACCATTATAAGCTGCAATAAACAAGTTAACAACAACAATTGCATTCATTTTATGTTTCAGGTTCAGGGG
GAGGTGTGGGAGGTTTTTTAAAGCAAGTAAAACCTCTACAAATGTGGTATGGCTGATTATGATCCGCGGC
CGCAATACGTCGACGTTATCAGCTGACTTCGTACGAGAGCCTAGGTGTTTCTAGAGTCGCGGCCTTAGCT
GTTGATGGTTACTCGGAACAGCATGGAGCCGTCGGGGGTGATCAGGCGCTCGTCGATAATTTTGTTGCCG
TTCCACAGGGTCCCTGTTACAGTGATCTTTTTGCCGTCGAACACGGCGATGCCTTCATACGGCCGTCCGA
AATAGTTCAGCATGTTCGGCGTAACCCCGTCGATTACCAGTGTGCCATAGGGCAGGATCACCTTAAAGTG
ATGATCATCCACAGGGTACACCACCTTAAACACCTCTTCGATCTGGGCCATTTGGTCGGCGCTCAGACCT
TCATACGGGATGATGACATGGATGTCGATCTTCAGGGCATTTTCACCGCTCCGGACAATCCTTTGGATCG
GAGTTACGGACACGGCGAGATTCTGCAGCAAACTGGACACACCTCCCTGTTCAAGGACTTGGTCCAGGTT
GTAGGCGGCTGTCTGTTCCCAGTCCCCAACGAAATCTTCGAGTGTGAAGACACCGCTCGAGCCTCCACCT
CCGCTCCCGCCACCACCTGAACTGCCTTGAGAAACCAGGGCGGCGCGCCAGCTGCACAGCAGCAGGGCGG
CCTGGCACAGGGTCTCGCACTCCAGATTGGCCAGAAACAGCATCTTCATCTTGGTCTCCACGCAGCACTT
CTCTGTCAGCCTGTTTGCCAGCAGGGTGGCGGCGGACTGCTGCAGCAGCCATCCCACCATCTTATCCAGC
TTCAGATTCTTCAGGGCCAGGATGTGCTCGCCCCACAGGCTCAGGTGCAGCACGTTTGCTGCCACTCTGG
CGGATGGCCTCTTGCTTGCCTCTCTCTGCAGCAGGGCGCGCACCAGCTGCCTCACGTCAGGTGGCACGGA
CTCTGGCAGGGCTGGCAGCTGGGCCTCCTGATAAGACCGGGACTCCAGGTGTGCCTTGCCCTGTCCGTAG
AAGGGATTCACCAGGCCGAAGATCTCGTAGGCGATGGCTCCCACTGCCCATGCATCTGCCTTAGAATAGT
CGATCACGGCTCTGGGGCCTGGCCTTGCTGTGGACACCTCTGGTGCCATCAGACATCCGTTTCCTCCTCT
ATCCACGTACCAGCTAGAAAATGGCAGCTGCAGGCCGATGCTCTCATCGGCCAGACAGCAGCCGAAGTCG
GCGATGACCAGCCATGGGCAGCCATCAGGGTCCAGCTCCACCAGGATATTATCAGACTTCAGGTCCCGGT
GTGCGATTCCCTGCTGCACCAGGTGGTCCACTCCCTCCAGCAGCTGCAGCAGCATCATGGCGGCCAGTCT
AGGAGAGGGGGTATTCACGCACAGGTACTGCCGCAGTGTGCAAGGGTAGTTCTTCATGACCAGGAACAGG
GTCCGTCCGTGTCCCAGTCCCTCTGGGTGCAGCCTGGAGGGCAGCACATCTGGGTAGTCCACCAGGGCGC
CAGGCAGCAGTGGCACGGAGCTTGTGAAGGCTCTCAGCACCCGGATGATATTTGGGTGAGGTGCCAGCTG
CTTAGGTCCCCTCTTGGACTTCCTATAGGTCACGGCGCCGTACTCGCCTGCCAGGGCCACCCTGGATGCT
GGCACCAGCTCCTGGCTCATTGTATTCAGGATGGCCTCAGAGGAGCTGCCGGCGCTGATGTTCCACATCA
TCTTGATGGCCAGTGGGAAGGCAGGGGCGCCGGGGGCTCTCTCCTGGCCCTCGCCGGGGGCGCTGGTGCC
AGGTCCCCTTCCTGGCAGCAGGCCTGTAGACTTGGTCACCTCCAGGTTCTGTGGCAGTGTAGGCATGGTG
GCCTCATACACGGCGGCAGAACAGCCCTTGCCGATGGACTGGCCGATCAGGTACTCCTCCAGGCGAAAGC
CCTGCAGTCTCCGGGTATCCAGTGGGTCTGGTCCAGGCTTGCTCTTCTGTGTGAAGATGGCCTGGATCTC
CTGGCAGGCGCTCACGGCCCTCCTAGACTCTGCCTGCTTCTCCTCGATCAGGCCCAGGCCCAGGCCAAAG
GCCAGGAACACGGCTCTGCCACATGGTCCTGCGCATCCCCATGCCCGCACCACAAACTGCCTCTGCAGCC
TTGCTGCCAGTCCTGCCACAGACTGCCTAAAGAAGCGCAGCCTGTTTGGCAGTCCCAGTCCCACTCTCCG
TGGCTCGGCGCCAGGGCCGGCGGCCCAGCCAGGTCTCTCGCCCCGCACGCAGCCTGCTGCTGGTCCTGGG
CGGCCCAGTCCGTAGGCCCTGCCAGGCTTGCCTGTGAATCTCAGCAGCAGGGCCCGTCCCAGCTGCAGTC
CCCTTCCCAGGGCCTGCCTCACGGCCATGGCGATCGCTAGCTGCAAAAAGAACAAGTAGCTTGTATTCTA
TAGTGTCACCTAAATGGGCGATCTGACGGTTCACTAAACCAGCTCTGCTTATATAGGCCTCCCTGGCGCG
CCACTAGTTATTAATAGTAATCAATTACGGGGTCATTAGTTCATAGCCCATATATGGAGTTCCGCGTTAC
ATAACTTACGGTAAATGGCCCGCCTGGCTGACCGCCCAACGACCCCCGCCCATTGACGTCAATAATGACG
TATGTTCCCATAGTAACGCCAATAGGGACTTTCCATTGACGTCAATGGGTGGAGTATTTACGGTAAACTG
CCCACTTGGCAGTACATCAAGTGTATCATATGCCAAGTCCGCCCCCTATTGACGTCAATGACGGTAAATG
GCCCGCCTGGCATTATGCCCAGTACATGACCTTACGGGACTTTCCTACTTGGCAGTACATCTACGTATTA
GTCATCGCTATTACCATGGTGATGCGGTTTTGGCAGTACACCAATGGGCGTGGATAGCGGTTTGACTCAC
GGGGATTTCCAAGTCTCCACCCCATTGACGTCAATGGGAGTTTGTTTTGGCACCAAAATCAACGGGACTT
TCCAAAATGTCGTAATAACCCCGCCCCGTTGACGCAAATGGGCGGTAGGCGTGTACGGTGGGAGGTCAAA
TCGAATTCTAATACTGTTGACAATTAATCATCGGCATAGTATATCGGCATAGTATAATACGACAAGGTGA
GGAACTAAACCCAGGAGGCAGATCATGATTGAACAAGATGGATTGCACGCAGGTTCTCCGGCCGCTTGGG
TGGAGAGGCTATTCGGCTATGACTGGGCACAACAGACAATCGGCTGCTCTGATGCCGCCGTGTTCCGGCT
GTCAGCGCAGGGGCGCCCGGTTCTTTTTGTCAAGACCGACCTGTCCGGTGCCCTGAATGAACTGCAGGAC
GAGGCAGCGCGGCTATCGTGGCTGGCCACGACGGGCGTTCCTTGCGCAGCTGTGCTCGACGTTGTCACTG
AAGCGGGAAGGGACTGGCTGCTATTGGGCGAAGTGCCGGGGCAGGATCTCCTGTCATCTCACCTTGCTCC
TGCCGAGAAAGTATCCATCATGGCTGATGCAATGCGGCGGCTGCATACGCTTGATCCGGCTACCTGCCCA
TTCGACCACCAAGCGAAACATCGCATCGAGCGAGCACGTACTCGGATGGAAGCCGGTCTTGTCGATCAGG
ATGATCTGGACGAAGAGCATCAGGGGCTCGCGCCAGCCGAACTGTTCGCCAGGCTCAAGGCGCGCATGCC
CGACGGCGAGGATCTCGTCGTGACCCATGGCGATGCCTGCTTGCCGAATATCATGGTGGAAAATGGCCGC
TTTTCTGGATTCATCGACTGTGGCCGGCTGGGTGTGGCGGACCGCTATCAGGACATAGCGTTGGCTACCC
GTGATATTGCTGAAGAGCTTGGCGGCGAATGGGCTGACCGCTTCCTCGTGCTTTACGGTATCGCCGCTCC
CGATTCGCAGCGCATCGCCTTCTATCGCCTTCTTGACGAGTTCTTCTGATTCGAAATGACCGACCAAGCG
ACGCCCAACCGGTATCAGCTCACTCAAAGGCGGTAATACGGTTATCCACAGAATCAGGGGATAACGCAGG
AAAGAACATGTCAAACATGAGAATTACAACTTATATCGTATGGGGCTGACTTCAGGTGCTACATTTGAAG
AGATAAATTGCACTGAAATCTAGAAATATTTTATCTGATTAATAAGATGATCTTCTTGAGATCGTTTTGG
TCTGCGCGTAATCTCTTGCTCTGAAAACGAAAAAACCGCCTTGCAGGGCGGTTTTTCGAAGGTTCTCTGA
GCTACCAACTCTTTGAACCGAGGTAACTGGCTTGGAGGAGCGCAGTCACCAAAACTTGTCCTTTCAGTTT
AGCCTTAACCGGCGCATGACTTCAAGACTAACTCCTCTAAATCAATTACCAGTGGCTGCTGCCAGTGGTG
CTTTTGCATGTCTTTCCGGGTTGGACTCAAGACGATAGTTACCGGATAAGGCGCAGCGGTCGGACTGAAC
GGGGGGTTCGTGCATACAGTCCAGCTTGGAGCGAACTGCCTACCCGGAACTGAGTGTCAGGCGTGGAATG
AGACAAACGCGGCCATAACAGCGGAATGACACCGGTAAACCGAAAGGCAGGAACAGGAGAGCGCACGAGG
GAGCCGCCAGGGGGAAACGCCTGGTATCTTTATAGTCCTGTCGGGTTTCGCCACCACTGATTTGAGCGTC
AGATTTCGTGATGCTTGTCAGGGGGGCGGAGCCTATGGAAAAACGGCTTTGCCGCGGCCCTCTCACTTCC
CTGTTAAGTATCTTCCTGGCATCTTCCAGGAAATCTCCGCCCCGTTCGTAAGCCATTTCCGCTCGCCGCA
GTCGAACGACCGAGCGTAGCGAGTCAGTGAGCGAGGAAGCGGAATATATCCTGTATCACATATTCTGCTG
ACGCACCGGTGCAGCCTTTTTTCTCCTGCCACATGAAGCACTTCACTGACACCCTCATCAGTGCCAACAT
AGTAAGCCAGTATACACTCCGCTAGCGCTGATGTCCGGAATCGTCACACAAAAAACCAACACACAGATGT
AATGAAAATAAAGATATTTTATTGCGGCCATCGTGATGGCTAGAGTCTAAACTCGACCTACCTCCTTAGC
GCGCGGTCGTGTACTGGGCCGGCGGTTGCCGCTGTCGGCCAGCACCTCGACGCAGCCGTCGGTCCATACG
GCTGCGCTCCGGCGAGCGATTTGTGTGCGACCGACGGTGCCGGCCCCGCTGCGGACGATGGCATCGCAGC
GGCCTTGAGCCCAGGCAGCATCGTCGAAGTTGCCGTCCACGAGGCTCTGGTAGAGCTGATCCAGGCCGAT
GCGCAGCATGTAGGCTCGCAGACGAGGGCTGCCGGCCAGCTCGGGATGCCGGCGCTCGAAGTAGCGAGTC
TGCTGCTCCATGCAAGCCAGCCAGGGCCGCCAGAAGAAGATGTTGGCCACCTCGTACTGACTGTCCCCGA
ACATAGCTTCGGACCAGTCGATTACGGCGGTGATGCGGCCGTTGTCGGTCAGGACGTTGTTGCTGCCGAA
GTCGGCATGGACGAGGTGGCGCACCTCGGGACAGTCTTCGGCCCACAGCATCAGTTCGTCCAGGGCTTGA
GCTACGCTGGCGGACACGGTGTCGTCCATCACGGTCTGCCAGTGGTAGACATGGGGATCAGCAATGGCGC
AAATGAAATCCCGCCAGGTTGTGTACTGGCCGATGCCTTGGGGCCCGAATGGGCCGAAGCCGCTGGTTTG
ACTGAGGTCGGCGGCGGCAATAGCATCCATAGCTTCGGCGACAGGCTGTAACACAGCAGGCAGCTCTGTT
TCGGGGAGGTCTTGGAGAGTAACGCCTTGGGCGCGTCTACTGATGCAGTATGTCAGGCTCTCGCTGAACT
CGCCGATGTCCAACACTTCGGGGATGGGTAGTGCAGCGCTGGCGAAGTGGCGGTACACGTAGCGGTCTTT
GTAGAAGCCATCAGCGCAGCTATTCACCCGCAGTACATAGCCGCGTCCGCCGACATCGAAGCTGAAGGCT
CGGCTCTCTTCGCCCTCCGACAACTGCATCAGGTCGCTCACACTGTCGAACTTCTCGATGAGAAATTTTT
CAACGCTGGTAGCGGTGAGTTCGGGCTTCTTCATGGTGGCGCTAGTGTCAGAAGAATCGAGCTTTTTGCA
AAAGCCTAGGCCTCCAAAAAAGCCTCCTCACTACTTCTGGAATAGCTCAGAGGCCGAGGCGGCCTCGGCC
TCTGCATAAATAAAAAAAATTAGTCAGCCATGGGGCGGAGAATGGGCGGAACTGGGCGGAGTTAGGGGCG
GGATGGGCGGAGTTAGGGGCGGGACTATGGTTGCTGACTAATTGAGATGCATGCTTTGCATACTTCTGCC
TGCTGGGGAGCCTGGGGACTTTCCACACCTGGTTGCTGACTAATTGAGATGCATGCTTTGCATACTTCTG
CCTGCTGGGGAGCCTGGGGACTTTCCACACCCTAACTGACACACATTCCACAGCTGGTTCTTTCCGCCTC
AGAAGGTACCTAACCAAGTTCCTCTTTCAGAGGTTATTTCAGGCCATGGTGCTGCGC
Features (pLannotate 1.2.2; 16 found; start..end, strand, type, name):
     17..98      -  polyA_signal   SV40 poly(A) signal: SV40 polyadenylation signal
    121..204     -  CDS            large T antigen (fragment): large T antigen from SV40 (simian virus 40)
    281..751     -  CDS            Nluc (fragment): NanoLuc® luciferase human codon-optimized
    806..2548    -  CDS            PINK1: PINK1_HUMAN - Experimental evidence at protein level: Swiss-Prot protein existence level 1. Serine/threonine-protein kinase which protects against mitochondrial dysfunction during cellular stress by phosphorylating mitochondrial proteins such as PRKN and DNM1L, to coordinate mitochondrial quality control mechanisms that remove and replace dysfunctional mitochondrial components (PubMed:14607334, PubMed:18957282, PubMed:18443288, PubMed:15087508, PubMed:19229105, PubMed:19966284, PubMed:20404107, PubMed:22396657, PubMed:20798600, PubMed:23620051, PubMed:23754282, PubMed:23933751, PubMed:24660806
   2587..2605    -  promoter       SP6 promoter: promoter for bacteriophage SP6 RNA polymerase
   2631..2653    -  promoter       minimal CMV promoter (fragment): human cytomegalovirus (CMV) immediate early promoter
   2663..3028    +  enhancer       CMV enhancer: human cytomegalovirus immediate early enhancer
   3030..3217    +  promoter       CMV promoter (fragment): human cytomegalovirus (CMV) immediate early promoter
   3236..3283    +  promoter       EM7 promoter: synthetic bacterial promoter&nbsp
   3315..4106    +  CDS            neo: KKA2_KLEPN - Also known as kan, nptII. Experimental evidence at protein level: Swiss-Prot protein existence level 1. Resistance to kanamycin, neomycin, paromomycin, ribostamycin, butirosin and gentamicin B. From Klebsiella pneumoniae.
   4326..4871    +  rep_origin     p15A ori: Plasmids containing the medium-copy-number p15A origin of replication can be propagated in E. coli cells that contain a second plasmid with the ColE1 origin.
   4959..5014    +  rep_origin     RSF ori (fragment): Plasmids containing the RSF 1030 origin of replication can be propagated in E. coli cells that contain additional plasmids with compatible origins.
   5113..5139    -  misc_feature   bom (fragment): basis of mobility region from pBR322
   5155..5203    -  polyA_signal   poly(A) signal: synthetic polyadenylation signal
   5242..6264    -  CDS            hph: KHYB_ECOLX - Experimental evidence at protein level: Swiss-Prot protein existence level 1. The aminoglycoside phosphotransferases achieve inactivation of their antibiotic substrates by phosphorylation. Only phosphorylates hygromycin and closely related compounds such as demethyl analogs and destomycin. From Escherichia coli.
   6295..6652    -  promoter       SV40 promoter: SV40 enhancer and early promoter
