[The description below was written by a language model from this plasmid's Addgene catalogue record and pLannotate feature annotations shown in this document.]
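Description:
PINK1-LgBiT Vector is a mammalian expression plasmid built on the pFC219K LgBiT CMV-Hyg Flexi Vector backbone. It carries the unmutated human PINK1 coding sequence, which encodes the serine/threonine kinase involved in mitochondrial quality control (also known as BRPK or PARK6). The catalogue gives CMV as the promoter. The feature table places the PINK1 open reading frame immediately upstream of, and on the same strand as, a roughly 470 nt fragment of codon-optimised NanoLuc luciferase, followed by an SV40 polyadenylation signal. That fragment length fits the large NanoBiT subunit (LgBiT) fused to the C terminus of PINK1, matching the plasmid and backbone names. The catalogue tag field instead lists SmBiT, a discrepancy the record does not resolve.

The promoter annotation is also somewhat ambiguous. An SP6 phage promoter and a short minimal-CMV fragment lie just upstream of PINK1 on its strand, while the CMV enhancer and a larger CMV promoter fragment are annotated on the opposite strand, next to an EM7 bacterial promoter and the neo (nptII) gene.

In E. coli the plasmid is selected with kanamycin through the EM7-driven neo gene. The catalogue calls it high copy, whereas the automated annotation labels the origin region as p15A with an RSF fragment. For stable selection in mammalian cells, a separate cassette places the hygromycin phosphotransferase gene (hph) between an SV40 enhancer/early promoter and a synthetic poly(A) signal.

The record states no specific application. LgBiT fusions are generally used in split-luciferase complementation assays, where luminescence is restored when the fusion meets a SmBiT- or HiBiT-tagged partner, allowing protein interactions or proximity to be monitored in living cells.
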