Addgene plasmid #238783: PINK1-LgBiT Vector
Depositing lab: Promega Corporation.
Backbone
  Vector backbone: pFC219K LgBiT CMV-Hyg Flexi Vector
  Vector type: Mammalian Expression
  Selectable markers: Hygromycin
Growth in bacteria
  Bacterial resistance: Kanamycin, 50 μg/mL
  Growth temperature: 37°C
  Growth strain: DH5alpha
  Copy number: High Copy
Gene/Insert
  Gene/Insert name: PINK1
  Species: H. sapiens (human)
  Mutation: None
  Entrez Gene: PINK1 (a.k.a. BRPK, PARK6)
  Promoter: CMV
  Tag / fusion protein: SmBiT (C terminal on backbone)
  Cloning method: Other
How to cite: PINK1-LgBiT Vector was a gift from Promega Corporation (Addgene plasmid # 238783 ; http://n2t.net/addgene:238783 ; RRID:Addgene_238783)
